Addgene plasmid #77698: PDGFRL gRNA (BRDN0001147755)
Purpose: 3rd generation lentiviral gRNA plasmid targeting human PDGFRL
Depositing lab: John Doench & David Root. Depositing organization: Broad Institute. Publication: Optimized sgRNA design to maximize activity and minimize off-target effects of CRISPR-Cas9. Doench JG, Fusi N, Sullender M, Hegde M, Vaimberg EW, Donovan KF, Smith I, Tothova Z, Wilen C, Orchard R, Virgin HW, Listgarten J, Root DE. Nat Biotechnol. 2016 Jan 18. doi: 10.1038/nbt.3437. PubMed 26780180.
Backbone
  Vector backbone: lentiGuide-Puro
  Backbone manufacturer: Zhang Lab (Addgene plasmid # 52963)
  Vector type: Mammalian Expression, Lentiviral, CRISPR
  Selectable markers: Puromycin
Growth in bacteria
  Bacterial resistance: Ampicillin, 100 μg/mL
  Growth temperature: 37°C
  Growth strain: DH5alpha
  Copy number: High Copy
Gene/Insert
  Gene/Insert name: PDGFRL (alt names: PDGFRL; NM_006207.2)
  gRNA/shRNA sequence: AATTCCTAAAATGAAGGACA
  Species: H. sapiens (human)
  Entrez Gene: PDGFRL (a.k.a. PDGRL, PRLTS)
  Promoter: hU6
  Cloning method: Unknown
  Sequencing primers: 5′ U6-F; 3′ pS2-R
Terms and licenses: Academic/Nonprofit Terms; Industry Terms: Not Available to Industry
Depositor comments: The gRNA was designed to target the following Genbank reference sequence(s): NM_006207.2. Note that this plasmid does NOT contain Cas9. It should be used in conjunction with lentiCas9-Blast (Addgene #52962) or otherwise with cell lines already expressing Cas9. Browse the full kinome gRNA library at http://www.addgene.org/pooled-library/broadgpp-human-kinome/ or visit http://www.broadinstitute.org/rnai/public/ for detailed protocols and information.
How to cite: PDGFRL gRNA (BRDN0001147755) was a gift from John Doench & David Root (Addgene plasmid # 77698 ; http://n2t.net/addgene:77698 ; RRID:Addgene_77698)
