[The description below was written by a language model from this plasmid's Addgene catalogue record and pLannotate feature annotations shown in this document.]
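Description:
PDGFRL gRNA (BRDN0001147755) is a third-generation lentiviral guide RNA plasmid built on the lentiGuide-Puro backbone and designed to direct Streptococcus pyogenes Cas9 to the human PDGFRL gene (also known as PDGRL or PRLTS). The 8.3 kb plasmid is propagated in E. coli on a high-copy ColE1/pUC-type origin with ampicillin selection through β-lactamase. An f1 origin, an SV40 origin and remnants of lac and phage promoter sequences are also carried in the backbone.

The lentiviral transfer cassette begins with an RSV promoter fused to a truncated HIV-1 5' LTR, which makes genomic RNA production Tat-independent. This is followed by the Ψ packaging signal with a partial gag sequence and the Rev response element for nuclear export of the unspliced transcript. Downstream, a human U6 RNA polymerase III promoter drives the PDGFRL-specific 20-nt spacer joined to the SpCas9 gRNA scaffold. A cPPT/CTS element, which aids nuclear import of the viral genome, sits between this unit and a second expression cassette. In that cassette, the EF-1α core promoter with its intron A expresses puromycin N-acetyltransferase, allowing selection of transduced mammalian cells. A WPRE enhances transcript expression, and the ΔU3 self-inactivating 3' LTR disables LTR promoter activity after integration.

The plasmid does not encode Cas9, so it must be paired with a separate Cas9 vector or used in cells that already express the nuclease. The guide was designed against a PDGFRL reference transcript and belongs to a human kinome gRNA collection. Its typical use is CRISPR knockout of PDGFRL in human cells.
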