Features (pLannotate 1.2.2; 29 found; start..end, strand, type, name):
     14..80      +  CDS            small t antigen (fragment): SV40 (simian virus 40) small t antigen
    106..317     +  promoter       EF-1α core promoter: core promoter for human elongation factor EF-1α
    318..1256    +  intron         EF-1α intron A: intron upstream of the start codon of human EF-1α
   1278..1877    +  CDS            PuroR (fragment): puromycin N-acetyltransferase; pac from Streptomyces; confers resistance to puromycin
   1893..2481    +  misc_feature   WPRE: woodchuck hepatitis virus posttranscriptional regulatory element
   2532..2551    +  misc_feature   cPPT/CTS (fragment): central polypurine tract and central termination sequence of HIV-1
   2553..2786    +  LTR            3' LTR (ΔU3): self-inactivating 3' long terminal repeat (LTR) from HIV-1
   2864..2985    +  polyA_signal   SV40 poly(A) signal: SV40 polyadenylation signal
   3025..3160    +  rep_origin     SV40 ori: SV40 origin of replication
   3181..3199    -  promoter       T7 promoter: promoter for bacteriophage T7 RNA polymerase
   3207..3362    +  CDS            lacZα (fragment): LacZα fragment of β-galactosidase; lacZ fragment
   3367..3795    +  rep_origin     f1 ori (sequence partly withheld): f1 bacteriophage origin of replication; arrow indicates direction of (+) strand synthesis
   3848..3952    +  promoter       AmpR promoter: bla
   3953..4813    +  CDS            AmpR: β-lactamase; bla; confers resistance to ampicillin, carbenicillin, and related antibiotics
   4984..5572    +  rep_origin     ori: high-copy-number ColE1/pMB1/pBR322/pUC origin of replication
   5755..5847    +  CDS            lacI (fragment): lac repressor; lacI; The lac repressor binds to the lac operator to inhibit transcription in E. coli. This inhibition can be relieved by adding lactose or isopropyl-β-D-thiogalactopyranoside (IPTG).
   5860..5881    +  protein_bind   CAP binding site: CAP binding activates transcription in the presence of cAMP. E. coli catabolite activator protein
   5896..5926    +  promoter       lac promoter: promoter for the E. coli lac operon
   5934..5950    +  protein_bind   lac operator: The lac repressor binds to the lac operator to inhibit transcription in E. coli. This inhibition can be relieved by adding lactose or isopropyl-β-D-thiogalactopyranoside (IPTG). lac repressor encoded by lacI
   5995..6013    +  promoter       T3 promoter: promoter for bacteriophage T3 RNA polymerase
   6041..6267    +  promoter       RSV promoter: Rous sarcoma virus enhancer/promoter
   6268..6448    +  LTR            5' LTR (truncated): truncated 5' long terminal repeat (LTR) from HIV-1
   6495..6620    +  misc_feature   HIV-1 Ψ: packaging signal of human immunodeficiency virus type 1
   6604..6967    +  CDS            HIV-1 gag (fragment): gag protein from human immunodeficiency virus 1; gag
   7113..7346    +  misc_feature   RRE: The Rev response element (RRE) of HIV-1 allows for Rev-dependent mRNA export from the nucleus to the cytoplasm.
   7723..7749    +  CDS            Rev (fragment): human immunodeficiency virus 1 (HIV-1) Rev protein; rev; enhances nuclear export of unspliced and incompletely spliced viral mRNAs
   7753..7993    +  promoter       U6 promoter: RNA polymerase III promoter for human U6 snRNA
   8023..8098    +  misc_RNA       gRNA scaffold: guide RNA scaffold for the Streptococcus pyogenes CRISPR/Cas9 system
   8154..8271    +  misc_feature   cPPT/CTS: central polypurine tract and central termination sequence of HIV-1
>Addgene plasmid #77698 | PDGFRL gRNA (BRDN0001147755) | addgene full sequence | sequence record 188260 | Addgene Assembled Sequence
CCCGGGTGCAAAGATGGATAAAGTTTTAAACAGAGAGGAATCTTTGCAGCTAATGGACCTTCTAGGTCTT
GAAAGGAGTGGGAATTGGCTCCGGTGCCCGTCAGTGGGCAGAGCGCACATCGCCCACAGTCCCCGAGAAG
TTGGGGGGAGGGGTCGGCAATTGATCCGGTGCCTAGAGAAGGTGGCGCGGGGTAAACTGGGAAAGTGATG
TCGTGTACTGGCTCCGCCTTTTTCCCGAGGGTGGGGGAGAACCGTATATAAGTGCAGTAGTCGCCGTGAA
CGTTCTTTTTCGCAACGGGTTTGCCGCCAGAACACAGGTAAGTGCCGTGTGTGGTTCCCGCGGGCCTGGC
CTCTTTACGGGTTATGGCCCTTGCGTGCCTTGAATTACTTCCACCTGGCTGCAGTACGTGATTCTTGATC
CCGAGCTTCGGGTTGGAAGTGGGTGGGAGAGTTCGAGGCCTTGCGCTTAAGGAGCCCCTTCGCCTCGTGC
TTGAGTTGAGGCCTGGCCTGGGCGCTGGGGCCGCCGCGTGCGAATCTGGTGGCACCTTCGCGCCTGTCTC
GCTGCTTTCGATAAGTCTCTAGCCATTTAAAATTTTTGATGACCTGCTGCGACGCTTTTTTTCTGGCAAG
ATAGTCTTGTAAATGCGGGCCAAGATCTGCACACTGGTATTTCGGTTTTTGGGGCCGCGGGCGGCGACGG
GGCCCGTGCGTCCCAGCGCACATGTTCGGCGAGGCGGGGCCTGCGAGCGCGGCCACCGAGAATCGGACGG
GGGTAGTCTCAAGCTGGCCGGCCTGCTCTGGTGCCTGGCCTCGCGCCGCCGTGTATCGCCCCGCCCTGGG
CGGCAAGGCTGGCCCGGTCGGCACCAGTTGCGTGAGCGGAAAGATGGCCGCTTCCCGGCCCTGCTGCAGG
GAGCTCAAAATGGAGGACGCGGCGCTCGGGAGAGCGGGCGGGTGAGTCACCCACACAAAGGAAAAGGGCC
TTTCCGTCCTCAGCCGTCGCTTCATGTGACTCCACGGAGTACCGGGCGCCGTCCAGGCACCTCGATTAGT
TCTCGAGCTTTTGGAGTACGTCGTCTTTAGGTTGGGGGGAGGGGTTTTATGCGATGGAGTTTCCCCACAC
TGAGTGGGTGGAGACTGAAGTTAGGCCAGCTTGGCACTTGATGTAATTCTCCTTGGAATTTGCCCTTTTT
GAGTTTGGATCTTGGTTCATTCTCAAGCCTCAGACAGTGGTTCAAAGTTTTTTTCTTCCATTTCAGGTGT
CGTGACGTACGGCCACCATGACCGAGTACAAGCCCACGGTGCGCCTCGCCACCCGCGACGACGTCCCCAG
GGCCGTACGCACCCTCGCCGCCGCGTTCGCCGACTACCCCGCCACGCGCCACACCGTCGATCCGGACCGC
CACATCGAGCGGGTCACCGAGCTGCAAGAACTCTTCCTCACGCGCGTCGGGCTCGACATCGGCAAGGTGT
GGGTCGCGGACGACGGCGCCGCCGTGGCGGTCTGGACCACGCCGGAGAGCGTCGAAGCGGGGGCGGTGTT
CGCCGAGATCGGCCCGCGCATGGCCGAGTTGAGCGGTTCCCGGCTGGCCGCGCAGCAACAGATGGAAGGC
CTCCTGGCGCCGCACCGGCCCAAGGAGCCCGCGTGGTTCCTGGCCACCGTCGGAGTCTCGCCCGACCACC
AGGGCAAGGGTCTGGGCAGCGCCGTCGTGCTCCCCGGAGTGGAGGCGGCCGAGCGCGCCGGGGTGCCCGC
CTTCCTGGAGACCTCCGCGCCCCGCAACCTCCCCTTCTACGAGCGGCTCGGCTTCACCGTCACCGCCGAC
GTCGAGGTGCCCGAAGGACCGCGCACCTGGTGCATGACCCGCAAGCCCGGTGCCTGAACGCGTTAAGTCG
ACAATCAACCTCTGGATTACAAAATTTGTGAAAGATTGACTGGTATTCTTAACTATGTTGCTCCTTTTAC
GCTATGTGGATACGCTGCTTTAATGCCTTTGTATCATGCTATTGCTTCCCGTATGGCTTTCATTTTCTCC
TCCTTGTATAAATCCTGGTTGCTGTCTCTTTATGAGGAGTTGTGGCCCGTTGTCAGGCAACGTGGCGTGG
TGTGCACTGTGTTTGCTGACGCAACCCCCACTGGTTGGGGCATTGCCACCACCTGTCAGCTCCTTTCCGG
GACTTTCGCTTTCCCCCTCCCTATTGCCACGGCGGAACTCATCGCCGCCTGCCTTGCCCGCTGCTGGACA
GGGGCTCGGCTGTTGGGCACTGACAATTCCGTGGTGTTGTCGGGGAAATCATCGTCCTTTCCTTGGCTGC
TCGCCTGTGTTGCCACCTGGATTCTGCGCGGGACGTCCTTCTGCTACGTCCCTTCGGCCCTCAATCCAGC
GGACCTTCCTTCCCGCGGCCTGCTGCCGGCTCTGCGGCCTCTTCCGCGTCTTCGCCTTCGCCCTCAGACG
AGTCGGATCTCCCTTTGGGCCGCCTCCCCGCGTCGACTTTAAGACCAATGACTTACAAGGCAGCTGTAGA
TCTTAGCCACTTTTTAAAAGAAAAGGGGGGACTGGAAGGGCTAATTCACTCCCAACGAAGACAAGATCTG
CTTTTTGCTTGTACTGGGTCTCTCTGGTTAGACCAGATCTGAGCCTGGGAGCTCTCTGGCTAACTAGGGA
ACCCACTGCTTAAGCCTCAATAAAGCTTGCCTTGAGTGCTTCAAGTAGTGTGTGCCCGTCTGTTGTGTGA
CTCTGGTAACTAGAGATCCCTCAGACCCTTTTAGTCAGTGTGGAAAATCTCTAGCAGTACGTATAGTAGT
TCATGTCATCTTATTATTCAGTATTTATAACTTGCAAAGAAATGAATATCAGAGAGTGAGAGGAACTTGT
TTATTGCAGCTTATAATGGTTACAAATAAAGCAATAGCATCACAAATTTCACAAATAAAGCATTTTTTTC
ACTGCATTCTAGTTGTGGTTTGTCCAAACTCATCAATGTATCTTATCATGTCTGGCTCTAGCTATCCCGC
CCCTAACTCCGCCCATCCCGCCCCTAACTCCGCCCAGTTCCGCCCATTCTCCGCCCCATGGCTGACTAAT
TTTTTTTATTTATGCAGAGGCCGAGGCCGCCTCGGCCTCTGAGCTATTCCAGAAGTAGTGAGGAGGCTTT
TTTGGAGGCCTAGGGACGTACCCAATTCGCCCTATAGTGAGTCGTATTACGCGCGCTCACTGGCCGTCGT
TTTACAACGTCGTGACTGGGAAAACCCTGGCGTTACCCAACTTAATCGCCTTGCAGCACATCCCCCTTTC
GCCAGCTGGCGTAATAGCGAAGAGGCCCGCACCGATCGCCCTTCCCAACAGTTGCGCAGCCTGAATGGCG
AATGGG
[124 nt withheld, positions 3367-3490]
C
[91 nt withheld, positions 3492-3582]
A
[49 nt withheld, positions 3584-3632]
CCTTTGACGTTGGAGTCCACGTTCTTT
[37 nt withheld, positions 3660-3696]
ACCCTATCTCGGTCTATTCTTTTGATTTATAAGGGATTTTGCCGATTTCGGCCTATTGGTTAAAAAATGA
GCTGATTTAACAAAAATTTAACGCGAATTTTAACAAAATATTAACGCTTACAATTTAGGTGGCACTTTTC
GGGGAAATGTGCGCGGAACCCCTATTTGTTTATTTTTCTAAATACATTCAAATATGTATCCGCTCATGAG
ACAATAACCCTGATAAATGCTTCAATAATATTGAAAAAGGAAGAGTATGAGTATTCAACATTTCCGTGTC
GCCCTTATTCCCTTTTTTGCGGCATTTTGCCTTCCTGTTTTTGCTCACCCAGAAACGCTGGTGAAAGTAA
AAGATGCTGAAGATCAGTTGGGTGCACGAGTGGGTTACATCGAACTGGATCTCAACAGCGGTAAGATCCT
TGAGAGTTTTCGCCCCGAAGAACGTTTTCCAATGATGAGCACTTTTAAAGTTCTGCTATGTGGCGCGGTA
TTATCCCGTATTGACGCCGGGCAAGAGCAACTCGGTCGCCGCATACACTATTCTCAGAATGACTTGGTTG
AGTACTCACCAGTCACAGAAAAGCATCTTACGGATGGCATGACAGTAAGAGAATTATGCAGTGCTGCCAT
AACCATGAGTGATAACACTGCGGCCAACTTACTTCTGACAACGATCGGAGGACCGAAGGAGCTAACCGCT
TTTTTGCACAACATGGGGGATCATGTAACTCGCCTTGATCGTTGGGAACCGGAGCTGAATGAAGCCATAC
CAAACGACGAGCGTGACACCACGATGCCTGTAGCAATGGCAACAACGTTGCGCAAACTATTAACTGGCGA
ACTACTTACTCTAGCTTCCCGGCAACAATTAATAGACTGGATGGAGGCGGATAAAGTTGCAGGACCACTT
CTGCGCTCGGCCCTTCCGGCTGGCTGGTTTATTGCTGATAAATCTGGAGCCGGTGAGCGTGGGTCTCGCG
GTATCATTGCAGCACTGGGGCCAGATGGTAAGCCCTCCCGTATCGTAGTTATCTACACGACGGGGAGTCA
GGCAACTATGGATGAACGAAATAGACAGATCGCTGAGATAGGTGCCTCACTGATTAAGCATTGGTAACTG
TCAGACCAAGTTTACTCATATATACTTTAGATTGATTTAAAACTTCATTTTTAATTTAAAAGGATCTAGG
TGAAGATCCTTTTTGATAATCTCATGACCAAAATCCCTTAACGTGAGTTTTCGTTCCACTGAGCGTCAGA
CCCCGTAGAAAAGATCAAAGGATCTTCTTGAGATCCTTTTTTTCTGCGCGTAATCTGCTGCTTGCAAACA
AAAAAACCACCGCTACCAGCGGTGGTTTGTTTGCCGGATCAAGAGCTACCAACTCTTTTTCCGAAGGTAA
CTGGCTTCAGCAGAGCGCAGATACCAAATACTGTTCTTCTAGTGTAGCCGTAGTTAGGCCACCACTTCAA
GAACTCTGTAGCACCGCCTACATACCTCGCTCTGCTAATCCTGTTACCAGTGGCTGCTGCCAGTGGCGAT
AAGTCGTGTCTTACCGGGTTGGACTCAAGACGATAGTTACCGGATAAGGCGCAGCGGTCGGGCTGAACGG
GGGGTTCGTGCACACAGCCCAGCTTGGAGCGAACGACCTACACCGAACTGAGATACCTACAGCGTGAGCT
ATGAGAAAGCGCCACGCTTCCCGAAGGGAGAAAGGCGGACAGGTATCCGGTAAGCGGCAGGGTCGGAACA
GGAGAGCGCACGAGGGAGCTTCCAGGGGGAAACGCCTGGTATCTTTATAGTCCTGTCGGGTTTCGCCACC
TCTGACTTGAGCGTCGATTTTTGTGATGCTCGTCAGGGGGGCGGAGCCTATGGAAAAACGCCAGCAACGC
GGCCTTTTTACGGTTCCTGGCCTTTTGCTGGCCTTTTGCTCACATGTTCTTTCCTGCGTTATCCCCTGAT
TCTGTGGATAACCGTATTACCGCCTTTGAGTGAGCTGATACCGCTCGCCGCAGCCGAACGACCGAGCGCA
GCGAGTCAGTGAGCGAGGAAGCGGAAGAGCGCCCAATACGCAAACCGCCTCTCCCCGCGCGTTGGCCGAT
TCATTAATGCAGCTGGCACGACAGGTTTCCCGACTGGAAAGCGGGCAGTGAGCGCAACGCAATTAATGTG
AGTTAGCTCACTCATTAGGCACCCCAGGCTTTACACTTTATGCTTCCGGCTCGTATGTTGTGTGGAATTG
TGAGCGGATAACAATTTCACACAGGAAACAGCTATGACCATGATTACGCCAAGCGCGCAATTAACCCTCA
CTAAAGGGAACAAAAGCTGGAGCTGCAAGCTTAATGTAGTCTTATGCAATACTCTTGTAGTCTTGCAACA
TGGTAACGATGAGTTAGCAACATGCCTTACAAGGAGAGAAAAAGCACCGTGCATGCCGATTGGTGGAAGT
AAGGTGGTACGATCGTGCCTTATTAGGAAGGCAACAGACGGGTCTGACATGGATTGGACGAACCACTGAA
TTGCCGCATTGCAGAGATATTGTATTTAAGTGCCTAGCTCGATACATAAACGGGTCTCTCTGGTTAGACC
AGATCTGAGCCTGGGAGCTCTCTGGCTAACTAGGGAACCCACTGCTTAAGCCTCAATAAAGCTTGCCTTG
AGTGCTTCAAGTAGTGTGTGCCCGTCTGTTGTGTGACTCTGGTAACTAGAGATCCCTCAGACCCTTTTAG
TCAGTGTGGAAAATCTCTAGCAGTGGCGCCCGAACAGGGACTTGAAAGCGAAAGGGAAACCAGAGGAGCT
CTCTCGACGCAGGACTCGGCTTGCTGAAGCGCGCACGGCAAGAGGCGAGGGGCGGCGACTGGTGAGTACG
CCAAAAATTTTGACTAGCGGAGGCTAGAAGGAGAGAGATGGGTGCGAGAGCGTCAGTATTAAGCGGGGGA
GAATTAGATCGCGATGGGAAAAAATTCGGTTAAGGCCAGGGGGAAAGAAAAAATATAAATTAAAACATAT
AGTATGGGCAAGCAGGGAGCTAGAACGATTCGCAGTTAATCCTGGCCTGTTAGAAACATCAGAAGGCTGT
AGACAAATACTGGGACAGCTACAACCATCCCTTCAGACAGGATCAGAAGAACTTAGATCATTATATAATA
CAGTAGCAACCCTCTATTGTGTGCATCAAAGGATAGAGATAAAAGACACCAAGGAAGCTTTAGACAAGAT
AGAGGAAGAGCAAAACAAAAGTAAGACCACCGCACAGCAAGCGGCCGCTGATCTTCAGACCTGGAGGAGG
AGATATGAGGGACAATTGGAGAAGTGAATTATATAAATATAAAGTAGTAAAAATTGAACCATTAGGAGTA
GCACCCACCAAGGCAAAGAGAAGAGTGGTGCAGAGAGAAAAAAGAGCAGTGGGAATAGGAGCTTTGTTCC
TTGGGTTCTTGGGAGCAGCAGGAAGCACTATGGGCGCAGCGTCAATGACGCTGACGGTACAGGCCAGACA
ATTATTGTCTGGTATAGTGCAGCAGCAGAACAATTTGCTGAGGGCTATTGAGGCGCAACAGCATCTGTTG
CAACTCACAGTCTGGGGCATCAAGCAGCTCCAGGCAAGAATCCTGGCTGTGGAAAGATACCTAAAGGATC
AACAGCTCCTGGGGATTTGGGGTTGCTCTGGAAAACTCATTTGCACCACTGCTGTGCCTTGGAATGCTAG
TTGGAGTAATAAATCTCTGGAACAGATTTGGAATCACACGACCTGGATGGAGTGGGACAGAGAAATTAAC
AATTACACAAGCTTAATACACTCCTTAATTGAAGAATCGCAAAACCAGCAAGAAAAGAATGAACAAGAAT
TATTGGAATTAGATAAATGGGCAAGTTTGTGGAATTGGTTTAACATAACAAATTGGCTGTGGTATATAAA
ATTATTCATAATGATAGTAGGAGGCTTGGTAGGTTTAAGAATAGTTTTTGCTGTACTTTCTATAGTGAAT
AGAGTTAGGCAGGGATATTCACCATTATCGTTTCAGACCCACCTCCCAACCCCGAGGGGACCCAGAGAGG
GCCTATTTCCCATGATTCCTTCATATTTGCATATACGATACAAGGCTGTTAGAGAGATAATTAGAATTAA
TTTGACTGTAAACACAAAGATATTAGTACAAAATACGTGACGTAGAAAGTAATAATTTCTTGGGTAGTTT
GCAGTTTTAAAATTATGTTTTAAAATGGACTATCATATGCTTACCGTAACTTGAAAGTATTTCGATTTCT
TGGCTTTATATATCTTGTGGAAAGGACGAAACACCGAATTCCTAAAATGAAGGACAGTTTTAGAGCTAGA
AATAGCAAGTTAAAATAAGGCTAGTCCGTTATCAACTTGAAAAAGTGGCACCGAGTCGGTGCTTTTTTAA
GCTTGGCGTAACTAGATCTTGAGACAAATGGCAGTATTCATCCACAATTTTAAAAGAAAAGGGGGGATTG
GGGGGTACAGTGCAGGGGAAAGAATAGTAGACATAATAGCAACAGACATACAAACTAAAGAATTACAAAA
ACAAATTACAAAAATTCAAAATTTTCGGGTTTATTACAGGGACAGCAGAGATCCACTTTGGCGCCGGCTC
GAGGGGG
