>Addgene plasmid #77698 | PDGFRL gRNA (BRDN0001147755) | depositor partial sequence | sequence record 145158 | Target Sequence
AATTCCTAAAATGAAGGACA
