>Addgene plasmid #77698 | PDGFRL gRNA (BRDN0001147755) | addgene partial sequence | sequence record 188259 | hU6-F
CGTAGAAAGTAATAATTTCTTGGGTAGTTTGCAGTTTTAAAATTATGTTTTAAAATGGACTATCATATGC
TTACCGTAACTTGAAAGTATTTCGATTTCTTGGCTTTATATATCTTGTGGAAAGGACGAAACACCGAATT
CCTAAAATGAAGGACAGTTTTAGAGCTAGAAATAGCAAGTTAAAATAAGGCTAGTCCGTTATCAACTTGA
AAAAGTGGCACCGAGTCGGTGCTTTTTTAAGCTTGGCGTAACTAGATCTTGAGACAAATGGCAGTATTCA
TCCACAATTTTAAAAGAAAAGGGGGGATTGGGGGGTACAGTGCAGGGGAAAGAATAGTAGACATAATAGC
AACAGACATACAAACTAAAGAATTACAAAAACAAATTACAAAAATTCAAAATTTTCGGGTTTATTACAGG
GACAGCAGAGATCCACTTTGGCGCCGGCTCGAGGGGGCCCGGGTGCAAAGATGGATAAAGTTTTAAACAG
AGAGGAATCTTTGCAGCTAATGGACCTTCTAGGTCTTGAAAGGAGTGGGAATTGGCTCCGGTGCCCGTCA
GTGGGCAGAG
